>Addgene plasmid #216036 | AA440 | addgene full sequence | sequence record 431542 | Addgene NGS Result
TCGCGCGTTTCGGTGATGACGGTGAAAACCTCTGACACATGCAGCTCCCGGAGACGGTCACAGCTTGTCT
GTAAGCGGATGCCGGGAGCAGACAAGCCCGTCAGGGCGCGTCAGCGGGTGTTGGCGGGTGTCGGGGCTGG
CTTAACTATGCGGCATCAGAGCAGATTGTACTGAGAGTGCACCATATGCGGTGTGAAATACCGCACAGAT
GCGTAAGGAGAAAATACCGCATCAGGCGCCATTCGCCATTCAGGCTGCGCAACTGTTGGGAAGGGCGATC
GGTGCGGGCCTCTTCGCTATTACGCCAGCTGGCGAAAGGGGGATGTGCTGCAAGGCGATTAAGTTGGGTA
ACGCCAGGGTTTTCCCAGTCACGACGTTGTAAAACGACGGCCAGAGAATTCGAGCTCGGTACCTCGCGAA
TACATCTAGATGAAGACTGGCAGCGCTAGATTAGATAAAAGTAAAGTGATTAACAGCGCATTAGAGCTGC
TTAATGAGGTCGGAATCGAAGGTTTAACAACCCGTAAACTCGCCCAGAAGCTAGGTGTAGAGCAGCCTAC
ATTGTATTGGCATGTAAAAAATAAGCGGGCTTTGCTCGACGCCTTAGCCATTGAGATGTTAGATAGGCAC
CATACTCACTTTTGCCCTTTAGAAGGGGAAAGCTGGCAAGATTTTTTACGTAATAACGCTAAAAGTTTTA
GATGTGCTTTACTAAGTCATCGCGATGGAGCAAAAGTACATTTAGGTACACGGCCTACAGAAAAACAGTA
TGAAACTCTCGAAAATCAATTAGCCTTTTTATGCCAACAAGGTTTTTCACTAGAGAATGCATTATATGCA
CTCAGCGCTGTGGGGCATTTTACTTTAGGTTGCGTATTGGAAGATCAAGAGCATCAAGTCGCTAAAGAAG
AAAGGGAAACACCTACTACTGATAGTATGCCGCCATTATTACGACAAGCTATCGAATTATTTGATCACCA
AGGTGCAGAGCCAGCCTTCTTATTCGGCCTTGAATTGATCATTTGCGGATTAGAAAAACAACTTAAATGT
GAAAGTGGTTCCGGGTCCAAGTCTTCATCGGATCCCGGGCCCGTCGACTGCAGAGGCCTGCATGCAAGCT
TGGTGTAATCATGGTCATAGCTGTTTCCTGTGTGAAATTGTTATCCGCTCACAATTCCACACAACATACG
AGCCGGAAGCATAAAGTGTAAAGCCTGGGGTGCCTAATGAGTGAGCTAACTCACATTAATTGCGTTGCGC
TCACTGCCCGCTTTCCAGTCGGGAAACCTGTCGTGCCAGCTGCATTAATGAATCGGCCAACGCGCGGGGA
GAGGCGGTTTGCGTATTGGGCGCTCTTCCGCTTCCTCGCTCACTGACTCGCTGCGCTCGGTCGTTCGGCT
GCGGCGAGCGGTATCAGCTCACTCAAAGGCGGTAATACGGTTATCCACAGAATCAGGGGATAACGCAGGA
AAGAACATGTGAGCAAAAGGCCAGCAAAAGGCCAGGAACCGTAAAAAGGCCGCGTTGCTGGCGTTTTTCC
ATAGGCTCCGCCCCCCTGACGAGCATCACAAAAATCGACGCTCAAGTCAGAGGTGGCGAAACCCGACAGG
ACTATAAAGATACCAGGCGTTTCCCCCTGGAAGCTCCCTCGTGCGCTCTCCTGTTCCGACCCTGCCGCTT
ACCGGATACCTGTCCGCCTTTCTCCCTTCGGGAAGCGTGGCGCTTTCTCATAGCTCACGCTGTAGGTATC
TCAGTTCGGTGTAGGTCGTTCGCTCCAAGCTGGGCTGTGTGCACGAACCCCCCGTTCAGCCCGACCGCTG
CGCCTTATCCGGTAACTATCGTCTTGAGTCCAACCCGGTAAGACACGACTTATCGCCACTGGCAGCAGCC
ACTGGTAACAGGATTAGCAGAGCGAGGTATGTAGGCGGTGCTACAGAGTTCTTGAAGTGGTGGCCTAACT
ACGGCTACACTAGAAGAACAGTATTTGGTATCTGCGCTCTGCTGAAGCCAGTTACCTTCGGAAAAAGAGT
TGGTAGCTCTTGATCCGGCAAACAAACCACCGCTGGTAGCGGTGGTTTTTTTGTTTGCAAGCAGCAGATT
ACGCGCAGAAAAAAAGGATCTCAAGAAGATCCTTTGATCTTTTCTACGGGGTCTGACGCTCAGTGGAACG
AAAACTCACGTTAAGGGATTTTGGTCATGAGATTATCAAAAAGGATCTTCACCTAGATCCTTTTAAATTA
AAAATGAAGTTTTAAATCAAGCCCAATCTGAATAATGTTACAACCAATTAACCAATTCTGATTAGAAAAA
CTCATCGAGCATCAAATGAAACTGCAATTTATTCATATCAGGATTATCAATACCATATTTTTGAAAAAGC
CGTTTCTGTAATGAAGGAGAAAACTCACCGAGGCAGTTCCATAGGATGGCAAGATCCTGGTATCGGTCTG
CGATTCCGACTCGTCCAACATCAATACAACCTATTAATTTCCCCTCGTCAAAAATAAGGTTATCAAGTGA
GAAATCACCATGAGTGACGACTGAATCCGGTGAGAATGGCAAAAGTTTATGCATTTCTTTCCAGACTTGT
TCAACAGGCCAGCCATTACGCTCGTCATCAAAATCACTCGCATCAACCAAACCGTTATTCATTCGTGATT
GCGCCTGAGCGAGACGAAATACGCGATCGCTGTTAAAAGGACAATTACAAACAGGAATCGAATGCAACCG
GCGCAGGAACACTGCCAGCGCATCAACAATATTTTCACCTGAATCAGGATATTCTTCTAATACCTGGAAT
GCTGTTTTTCCGGGGATCGCAGTGGTGAGTAACCATGCATCATCAGGAGTACGGATAAAATGCTTGATGG
TCGGAAGAGGCATAAATTCCGTCAGCCAGTTTAGTCTGACCATCTCATCTGTAACATCATTGGCAACGCT
ACCTTTGCCATGTTTCAGAAACAACTCTGGCGCATCGGGCTTCCCATACAAGCGATAGATTGTCGCACCT
GATTGCCCGACATTATCGCGAGCCCATTTATACCCATATAAATCAGCATCCATGTTGGAATTTAATCGCG
GCCTCGACGTTTCCCGTTGAATATGGCTCATAACACCCCTTGTATTACTGTTTATGTAAGCAGACAGTTT
TATTGTTCATGATGATATATTTTTATCTTGTGCAATGTAACATCAGAGATTTTGAGACACGGGCCAGAGC
TGCA
Features (pLannotate 1.2.2; 10 found; start..end, strand, type, name):
    137..236     +  misc_feature   bom (fragment): basis of mobility region from pBR322
    242..399     -  CDS            lacZα (fragment): LacZα fragment of β-galactosidase; lacZ fragment
    446..1058    +  CDS            TetR (fragment): tetracycline repressor TetR; tetR from transposon Tn10; TetR binds to the tetracycline operator tetO to inhibit transcription. This inhibition can be relieved by adding tetracycline or doxycycline.
   1158..1174    -  protein_bind   lac operator: The lac repressor binds to the lac operator to inhibit transcription in E. coli. This inhibition can be relieved by adding lactose or isopropyl-β-D-thiogalactopyranoside (IPTG). lac repressor encoded by lacI
   1182..1212    -  promoter       lac promoter: promoter for the E. coli lac operon
   1227..1248    -  protein_bind   CAP binding site: CAP binding activates transcription in the presence of cAMP. E. coli catabolite activator protein
   1261..1353    -  CDS            lacI (fragment): lac repressor; lacI; The lac repressor binds to the lac operator to inhibit transcription in E. coli. This inhibition can be relieved by adding lactose or isopropyl-β-D-thiogalactopyranoside (IPTG).
   1536..2124    -  rep_origin     ori: high-copy-number ColE1/pMB1/pBR322/pUC origin of replication
   2302..3111    -  CDS            KanR: aminoglycoside phosphotransferase; aph(3')-Ia; confers resistance to kanamycin in bacteria or G418 (Geneticin®) in eukaryotes
   3218..35      +  CDS            rop (fragment) (across the origin): Rop protein, which maintains plasmids at low copy number; rop
