[The description below was written by a language model from this plasmid's Addgene catalogue record and pLannotate feature annotations shown in this document.]
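Description:
AA440 is a Fragmid "fragment" plasmid, one of a set of modular parts intended to be combined into finished CRISPR vectors rather than used on its own. It is built on the pUC57-Kan cloning backbone and is about 3.2 kb. Propagation in E. coli relies on a high-copy ColE1/pUC-type origin, and selection is by kanamycin through an aph(3')-Ia aminoglycoside phosphotransferase gene. The remaining annotated backbone features are the usual remnants of a pUC-style cloning vector: a lac promoter with its operator and CAP binding site, a split lacZα fragment flanking the insertion site, and short partial matches to lacI, rop and the pBR322 bom region. None of these are part of the payload.

The insert, named TetR_v1.1, is annotated as a roughly 600 bp partial match to the Tn10 tetracycline repressor coding sequence. TetR binds tet operator sequences, and tetracycline or doxycycline releases it. The record places this module in the "Cas protein" position of the Fragmid system and describes its function as binding a TRE (tetracycline response element) in the absence of doxycycline, so it supplies a doxycycline-responsive DNA-binding domain in the slot normally occupied by a Cas protein.

No eukaryotic promoter, terminator, tag or fused effector domain is annotated in the fragment. Expression elements and any partner domains would presumably come from the other modules in an assembled vector. The record does not state the cloning method, the assembly sites flanking the insert, or how v1.1 differs from other TetR versions.
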