Addgene plasmid #216036: AA440
Purpose: Fragmid fragment: (Cas protein) binds to TRE in absence of doxycycline
Depositing lab: John Doench. Depositing organization: Broad Institute. Publication: Modular vector assembly enables rapid assessment of emerging CRISPR technologies. McGee AV, Liu YV, Griffith AL, Szegletes ZM, Wen B, Kraus C, Miller NW, Steger RJ, Escude Velasco B, Bosch JA, Zirin JD, Viswanatha R, Sontheimer EJ, Goodale A, Greene MA, Green TM, Doench JG. Cell Genom. 2024 Mar 13;4(3):100519. doi: 10.1016/j.xgen.2024.100519. PubMed 38484704.
Backbone
  Vector backbone: pUC57-Kan
  Vector type: CRISPR ; Fragment
Growth in bacteria
  Bacterial resistance: Kanamycin, 50 μg/mL
  Growth temperature: 37°C
  Growth strain: DH5alpha
  Copy number: Unknown
Gene/Insert
  Gene/Insert name: TetR_v1.1
  Species: Other
  Cloning method: Unknown
Resource information
  A portion of this plasmid was derived from a plasmid made by: Genscript ID: U732J158G0-10
Terms and licenses: Academic/Nonprofit Terms; Industry Terms: Not Available to Industry
Depositor comments: Please visit https://www.biorxiv.org/content/10.1101/2023.10.25.564061v1 for bioRxiv preprint.
How to cite: AA440 was a gift from John Doench (Addgene plasmid # 216036 ; http://n2t.net/addgene:216036 ; RRID:Addgene_216036)
